>Addgene plasmid #80412 | DT960 | depositor full sequence | sequence record 151397 | DT960 sequence 8567 bps
TTAACCTGGCTTATCGAAATTAATACGACTCACTATAGGGAGACCGGCAGATCTGATATCATCGATGAAT
TCGAGCTCGGTACCCTAATAGTAATCAATTACGGGGTCATTAGTTCATAGCCCATATATGGAGTTCCGCG
TTACATAACTTACGGTAAATGGCCCGCCTGGCTGACCGCCCAACGACCCCCGCCCATTGACGTCAATAAT
GACGTATGTTCCCATAGTAACGCCAATAGGGACTTTCCATTGACGTCAATGGGTGGAGTATTTACGGTAA
ACTGCCCACTTGGCAGTACATCAAGTGTATCATATGCCAAGTACGCCCCCTATTGACGTCAATGACGGTA
AATGGCCCGCCTGGCATTATGCCCAGTACATGACCTTATGGGACTTTCCTACTTGGCAGTACATCTACGT
ATTAGTCATCGCTATTACCATGGTGATGCGGTTTTGGCAGTACATCAATGGGCGTGGATAGCGGTTTGAC
TCACGGGGATTTCCAAGTCTCCACCCCATTGACGTCAATGGGAGTTTGTTTTGGCACCAAAATCAACGGG
ACTTTCCAAAATGTCGTAACAACTCCGCCCCATTGACGCAAATGGGCGGTAGGCGTGTACGGTGGGAGGT
CTATATAAGCAGAGCTGGTTTAGTGAACCGTCAGATCCGCTAGCGCTACCGGACTCAGATCAGGCTGAGG
CCGAGGTGACGCTGCGGGAGCTCCAGGAAGCCCTGGAGGAGGAGGTGCTCACCCGGCAGAGCCTGAGCCG
GGAGATGGAGGCCATCCGCACGGACAACCAGAACTTCGCCAGGTCGGGATCGGGGCCGGGGCCGGGGCCG
GGATGCGGGCCGGTGGCAACCCTTGGCAGCCCCTCTCGTCCGGCCCGGACGGACTCACCGTCCTTACCTC
CCCACAGTCAACTACGCGAGGCAGAGGCTCGGAACCGGGACCTAGAGGCACACGTCCGGCAGTTGCAGGA
GCGGATGGAGTTGCTGCAGGCAGAGGGAGCCACAGGTGAGTCCCTCATGTGTCCCCTTCCCCGGAGGACC
GGGAGGAGGTGGGCCGTCTGCTCCGCGGGGCGTGTATAGACACCTGGAGGAGGGAAGGGACCCACGCTGG
GGCACGCCGCGCCACCGCCCTCCTTCGCCCCTCCACGCGCCCTATGCCTCTTTCTTCTCCTTCCAGCTGT
CACGGGGGTCCCCAGTCCCCGGGCCACGGATCCACCTTCCCATGTAAGACCCCTCTCTTTCCCCTGCCTC
AGACCTGCTGCCCATTCTGCAGATCCCCTCCCTGGCTCCTGGTCTCCCCGTCCAGATATAGGGCTCACCC
TACGTCTTTGCGACTTTAGAGGGCAGAAGCCCTTTATTCAGCCCCAGATCTCCCTCCGTTCAGGCCTCAC
CAGATTCCCTCCGGGATCTCCCTAGATAACCTCCCCAACCTCGATTCCGCTCGCTGTCTCTCGCCCCACC
GCTGAGGGCTGGGCTGGGCTCCGATCGGGTCACCTGTCCCTTCTCTCTCCAGCTAGATGGCCCCCCGGCC
GTGGCTGTGGGCCAGTGCCCGCTGGTGGGGCCAGGCCCCATGCACCGCCGCCACCTGCTGCTCCCTGCCA
GGGTACGTCCGGCTGCCCACGCCCCCCTCCGCCGTCGCGCCCCGCGCTCCACCCGCCCCGTGCCACCCGC
TTAGCTGCGCATTTGCGGGGCTGGGCCCACGGCAGGAGGGCGGATCTTCGGGCAGCCAATCAACACAGGC
CGCTAGGAAGCAGCCAATGACGAGTTCGGACGGGATTCGAGGCGTGCGAGTGGACTAACAACAGCTGTAG
GCTGTTGGGGCGGGGGCGGGGCGCAGGGAAGAGTGCGGGCCCACCTATGGGCGTAGGCGGGGCGAGTCCC
AGGAGCCAATCAGAGGCCCATGCCGGGTGTTGACCTCGCCCTCTCCCCGCAGGTCCCTAGGCCTGGCCTA
TCGGAGGCGCTTTCCCTGCTCCTGTTCGCCGTTGTTCTGTCTCGTGCCGCCGCCCTGGGCTGCATTGGGT
TGGTGGCCCACGCCGGCCAACTCACCGCAGTCTGGCGCCGCCCAGGAGCCGCCCGCGCTCCCTGAACCCT
AGAACTGTCTTCGACTCCGGGGCCCCGTTGGAAGACTGAGTGCCCGGGGCACGGCACAGAAGCCGCGCCC
ACCGCCTGCCAGTTCACAACCGCTCCGAGCGTGGGTCTCCGCCCAGCTCCAGTCCTGTGATCCGGGCCCG
CCCCCTAGCGGCCGGGGAGGGAGGGGCCGGGTCCGCGGCCGGCGAACGGGGCTCGAAGGGTCCTTGTAGC
CGGGAATGTCGACTGCTGCTGCTGCTGCTGCTGCTGCTGCTGCTGCTGCTGCTGCTGCTGCTGCTGCTGC
TGCTCGACTGCTGCTGCTGCTGCTGCTGCTGCTGCTGCTGCTGCTGCTGCTGCTGCTGCTGCTGCTGCTC
GACTGCTGCTGCTGCTGCTGCTGCTGCTGCTGCTGCTGCTGCTGCTGCTGCTGCTGCTGCTGCTCGACTG
CTGCTGCTGCTGCTGCTGCTGCTGCTGCTGCTGCTGCTGCTGCTGCTGCTGCTGCTGCTCGACTGCTGCT
GCTGCTGCTGCTGCTGCTGCTGCTGCTGCTGCTGCTGCTGCTGCTGCTGCTGCTCGACTGCTGCTGCTGC
TGCTGCTGCTGCTGCTGCTGCTGCTGCTGCTGCTGCTGCTGCTGCTGCTCGACTGCTGCTGCTGCTGCTG
CTGCTGCTGCTGCTGCTGCTGCTGCTGCTGCTGCTGCTGCTGCTCGACTGCTGCTGCTGCTGCTGCTGCT
GCTGCTGCTGCTGCTGCTGCTGCTGCTGCTGCTGCTGCTCGACTGCTGCTGCTGCTGCTGCTGCTGCTGC
TGCTGCTGCTGCTGCTGCTGCTGCTGCTGCTGCTCGACTGCTGCTGCTGCTGCTGCTGCTGCTGCTGCTG
CTGCTGCTGCTGCTGCTGCTGCTGCTGCTCGACTGCTGCTGCTGCTGCTGCTGCTGCTGCTGCTGCTGCT
GCTGCTGCTGCTGCTGCTGCTGCTCGACTGCTGCTGCTGCTGCTGCTGCTGCTGCTGCTGCTGCTGCTGC
TGCTGCTGCTGCTGCTGCTCGACTGCTGCTGCTGCTGCTGCTGCTGCTGCTGCTGCTGCTGCTGCTGCTG
CTGCTGCTGCTGCTCGACTGCTGCTGCTGCTGCTGCTGCTGCTGCTGCTGCTGCTGCTGCTGCTGCTGCT
GCTGCTGCTCGACTGCTGCTGCTGCTGCTGCTGCTGCTGCTGCTGCTGCTGCTGCTGCTGCTGCTGCTGC
TGCTCGACTGCTGCTGCTGCTGCTGCTGCTGCTGCTGCTGCTGCTGCTGCTGCTGCTGCTGCTGCTGCTC
GACTGCTGCTGCTGCTGCTGCTGCTGCTGCTGCTGCTGCTGCTGCTGCTGCTGCTGCTGCTGCTCGACTG
CTGCTGCTGCTGCTGCTGCTGCTGCTGCTGCTGCTGCTGCTGCTGCTGCTGCTGCTGCTCGACTGCTGCT
GCTGCTGCTGCTGCTGCTGCTGCTGCTGCTGCTGCTGCTGCTGCTGCTGCTGCTCGACTGCTGCTGCTGC
TGCTGCTGCTGCTGCTGCTGCTGCTGCTGCTGCTGCTGCTGCTGCTGCTCGACTGCTGCTGCTGCTGCTG
CTGCTGCTGCTGCTGCTGCTGCTGCTGCTGCTGCTGCTGCTGCTCGACTGCTGCTGCTGCTGCTGCTGCT
GCTGCTGCTGCTGCTGCTGCTGCTGCTGCTGCTGCTGCTCGACTGCTGCTGCTGCTGCTGCTGCTGCTGC
TGCTGCTGCTGCTGCTGCTGCTGCTGCTGCTGCTCGACTGCTGCTGCTGCTGCTGCTGCTGCTGCTGCTG
CTGCTGCTGCTGCTGCTGCTGCTGCTGCTCGACTGCTGCTGCTGCTGCTGCTGCTGCTGCTGCTGCTGCT
GCTGCTGCTGCTGCTGCTGCTGCTCGACTGCTGCTGCTGCTGCTGCTGCTGCTGCTGCTGCTGCTGCTGC
TGCTGCTGCTGCTGCTGCTCGACTGCTGCTGCTGCTGCTGCTGCTGCTGCTGCTGCTGCTGCTGCTGCTG
CTGCTGCTGCTGCTCGACTGCTGCTGCTGCTGCTGCTGCTGCTGCTGCTGCTGCTGCTGCTGCTGCTGCT
GCTGCTGCTCGACTGCTGCTGCTGCTGCTGCTGCTGCTGCTGCTGCTGCTGCTGCTGCTGCTGCTGCTGC
TGCTCGACTGCTGCTGCTGCTGCTGCTGCTGCTGCTGCTGCTGCTGCTGCTGCTGCTGCTGCTGCTGCTC
GACTGCTGCTGCTGCTGCTGCTGCTGCTGCTGCTGCTGCTGCTGCTGCTGCTGCTGCTGCTGCTCGACTG
CTGCTGCTGCTGCTGCTGCTGCTGCTGCTGCTGCTGCTGCTGCTGCTGCTGCTGCTGCTCGACTGCTGCT
GCTGCTGCTGCTGCTGCTGCTGCTGCTGCTGCTGCTGCTGCTGCTGCTGCTGCTCGACTGCTGCTGCTGC
TGCTGCTGCTGCTGCTGCTGCTGCTGCTGCTGCTGCTGCTGCTGCTGCTCGACTGCTGCTGCTGCTGCTG
CTGCTGCTGCTGCTGCTGCTGCTGCTGCTGCTGCTGCTGCTGCTCGACTGCTGCTGCTGCTGCTGCTGCT
GCTGCTGCTGCTGCTGCTGCTGCTGCTGCTGCTGCTGCTCGACTGCTGCTGCTGCTGCTGCTGCTGCTGC
TGCTGCTGCTGCTGCTGCTGCTGCTGCTGCTGCTCGACTGCTGCTGCTGCTGCTGCTGCTGCTGCTGCTG
CTGCTGCTGCTGCTGCTGCTGCTGCTGCTCGACTGCTGCTGCTGCTGCTGCTGCTGCTGCTGCTGCTGCT
GCTGCTGCTGCTGCTGCTGCTGCTCGACTGCTGCTGCTGCTGCTGCTGCTGCTGCTGCTGCTGCTGCTGC
TGCTGCTGCTGCTGCTGCTCGACTGCTGCTGCTGCTGCTGCTGCTGCTGCTGCTGCTGCTGCTGCTGCTG
CTGCTGCTGCTGCTCGACTGCTGCTGCTGCTGCTGCTGCTGCTGCTGCTGCTGCTGCTGCTGCTGCTGCT
GCTGCTGCTCGACTGCTGCTGCTGCTGCTGCTGCTGCTGCTGCTGCTGCTGCTGCTGCTGCTGCTGCTGC
TGCTCGACTGCTGCTGCTGCTGCTGCTGCTGCTGCTGCTGCTGCTGCTGCTGCTGCTGCTGCTGCTGCTC
GACTGCTGCTGCTGCTGCTGCTGCTGCTGCTGCTGCTGCTGCTGCTGCTGCTGCTGCTGCTGCTCGACTG
CTGCTGCTGCTGCTGCTGCTGCTGCTGCTGCTGCTGCTGCTGCTGCTGCTGCTGCTGCTCGACTGCTGCT
GCTGCTGCTGCTGCTGCTGCTGCTGCTGCTGCTGCTGCTGCTGCTGCTGCTGCTCGACTGCTGCTGCTGC
TGCTGCTGCTGCTGCTGCTGCTGCTGCTGCTGCTGCTGCTGCTGCTGCTCGACGGGGGATCACAGACCAT
TTCTTTCTTTCGGCCAGGCTGAGGCCCTGACGTGGATGGGCAAACTGCAGGCCTGGGAAGGCAGCAAGCC
GGGCCGTCCGTGTTCCATCCTCCACGCACCCCCACCTATCGTTGGTTCGCAAAGTGCAAAGCTTTCTTGT
GCATGACGCCCTGCTCTGGGGAGCGTCTGGCGCGATCTCTGCCTGCTTACTCGGGAAATTTGCTTTTGCC
AAACCCGCTTTTTCGGGGATCCCGCGCCCCCCTCCTCACTTGCGCTGCTCTCGGAGCCCCAGCCGGCTCC
GCCCGCTTCGGCGGTTTGGATATTTATTGACCTCGTCCTCCGACTCGCTGACAGGCTACAGGACCCCCAA
CAACCCCAATCCACGTTTTGGATGCACTGAGACCCCGACATTCCTCGGTATTTATTGTCTGTCCCCACCT
AGGACCCCCACCCCCGACCCTCGCGAATAAAAGGCCCTCCATCTGCCCAAAGCTCTGGACTCCACAGTGT
CCGCGGTTTGCGTTGTGGGCCGGAGCTCCGCAGCGGGCCAATCCGGAGGCGTGTGGAGGCGGCCGAAGGT
CTGGGAGGAGCTAGCGGGATGCGAAGCGGCCGAATCAGGGTTGGGGGAGGAAAAGCCACGGGGCGGGGCT
TTGGCGTCCGGCCAATAGGAGGGCGAGCGGGCCACCCGGAGGCACCGCCCCCGCCCAGCTGTGGCCCAGC
TGTGCCACCGAGCGTCGAGAAGAGGGGGCTGGGCTGGCAGCGCGCGCGGCCATCCTCCTTCCACTGCGCC
TGCGCTCGAGTTCTATAGTGTCACCTAAATCGTATGTGTATGATACATAAGGTTATGTATTAATTGTAGC
CGCGTTCTAACGACAATATGTCCATATGGTGCACTCTCAGTACAATCTGCTCTGATGCCGCATAGTTAAG
CCAGCCCCGACACCCGCCAACACCCGCTGACGCGCCCTGACGGGCTTGTCTGCTCCCGGCATCCGCTTAC
AGACAAGCTGTGACCGTCTCCGGGAGCTGCATGTGTCAGAGGTTTTCACCGTCATCACCGAAACGCGCGA
GACGAAAGGGCCTCGTGATACGCCTATTTTTATAGGTTAATGTCATGATAATAATGGTTTCTTAGACGTC
AGGTGGCACTTTTCGGGGAAATGTGCGCGGAACCCCTATTTGTTTATTTTTCTAAATACATTCAAATATG
TATCCGCTCATGAGACAATAACCCTGATAAATGCTTCAATAATATTGAAAAAGGAAGAGTATGAGTATTC
AACATTTCCGTGTCGCCCTTATTCCCTTTTTTGCGGCATTTTGCCTTCCTGTTTTTGCTCACCCAGAAAC
GCTGGTGAAAGTAAAAGATGCTGAAGATCAGTTGGGTGCACGAGTGGGTTACATCGAACTGGATCTCAAC
AGCGGTAAGATCCTTGAGAGTTTTCGCCCCGAAGAACGTTTTCCAATGATGAGCACTTTTAAAGTTCTGC
TATGTGGCGCGGTATTATCCCGTATTGACGCCGGGCAAGAGCAACTCGGTCGCCGCATACACTATTCTCA
GAATGACTTGGTTGAGTACTCACCAGTCACAGAAAAGCATCTTACGGATGGCATGACAGTAAGAGAATTA
TGCAGTGCTGCCATAAGCATGAGTGATAACACTGCGGCCAACTTACTTCTGACAACGATCGGAGGACCGA
AGGAGCTAACCGCTTTTTTTCACAACATGGGGGATCATGTAACTCGCCTTGATCGTTGGGAACCGGAGCT
GAATGAAGCCATACCAAACGACGAGCGTGACACCACGATGCCTGTAGCAATGGCAACAACGTTGCGCAAA
CTATTAACTGGCGAACTACTTACTCTAGCTTCCCGGCAACAATTAATAGACTGGATGGAGGCGGATAAAG
TTGCAGGACCACTTCTGCGCTCGGCCCTTCCGGCTGGCTGGTTTATTGCTGATAAATCTGGAGCCGGTGA
GCGTGGGTCTCGCGGTATCATTGCAGCACTGGGGCCAGATGGTAAGCCCTCCCGTATCGTAGTTATCTAC
ACGACGGGCAGTCAGGCAACTATGGATGAACGAAATAGACAGATCGCTGAGATAGGTGCCTCACTGATTA
AGCATTGGTAACTGTCAGACCAAGTTTACTCATATATACTTTAGATTGATTTAAAACTTCATTTTTAATT
TAAAAGGATCTAGGTGAAGATCCTTTTTGATAATCTCATGACCAAAATCCCTTAACGTGAGTTTTCGTTC
CACTGAGCGTCAGACCCCGTAGAAAAGATCAAAGGATCTTCTTGAGATCCTTTTTTTCTGCGCGTAATCT
GCTGCTTGCAAACAAAAAAACCACCGCTACCAGCGGTGGTTTGTTTGCCGGATCAAGAGCTACCAACTCT
TTTTCCGAAGGTAACTGGCTTCAGCAGAGCGCAGATACCAAATACTGTCCTTCTAGTGTAGCCGTAGTTA
GGCCACCACTTCAAGAACTCTGTAGCACCGCCTACATACCTCGCTCTGCTAATCCTGTTACCAGTGGCTG
CTGCCAGTGGCGATAAGTCGTGTCTTACCGGGTTGGACTCAAGACGATAGTTACCGGATAAGGCGCAGCG
GTCGGGCTGAACGGGGGGTTCGTGCACACAGCCCAGCTTGGAGCGAACGACCTACACCGAACTGAGATAC
CTACAGCGTGAGCATTGAGAAAGCGCCACGCTTCCCGAAGGGAGAAAGGCGGACAGGTATCCGGTAAGCG
GCAGGGTCGGAACAGGAGAGCGCACGAGGGAGCTTCCAGGGGGGAACGCCTGGTATCTTTATAGTCCTGT
CGGGTTTCGCCACCTCTGACTTGAGCGTCGATTTTTGTGATGCTCGTCAGGGGGGCCGAGCCTATGGAAA
AACGCCAGCAACGCGGCCTTTTTACGGTTCCTGGCCTTTTGCTGGCCTTTTGCTCACATGTTCTTTCCTG
CGTTATCCCCTGATTCTGTGGATAACCGTATTACCGCCTTTGAGTGAGCTGATACCGCTCGCCGCAGCCG
AACGACCGAGCGCAGCGAGTCAGTGAGCGAGGAAGCGGAAGAGCGCCCAATACGCAAACCGCCTCTCCCC
GCGCGTTGGCCGATTCATTAATGCAGG
Features (pLannotate 1.2.2; 12 found; start..end, strand, type, name):
     21..39      +  promoter       T7 promoter: promoter for bacteriophage T7 RNA polymerase
     67..85      +  misc_feature   MCS (fragment): pUC18/19 multiple cloning site
    139..442     +  enhancer       CMV enhancer: human cytomegalovirus immediate early enhancer
    443..646     +  promoter       CMV promoter: human cytomegalovirus (CMV) immediate early promoter
    669..691     +  misc_feature   MCS (fragment): multiple cloning site
   6242..6260    -  promoter       SP6 promoter: promoter for bacteriophage SP6 RNA polymerase
   6323..6374    -  misc_feature   bom (fragment): basis of mobility region from pBR322
   6476..6511    -  CDS            rop (fragment): Rop protein, which maintains plasmids at low copy number; rop
   6606..6710    +  promoter       AmpR promoter: bla
   6711..7571    +  CDS            AmpR: β-lactamase; bla; confers resistance to ampicillin, carbenicillin, and related antibiotics
   7742..8330    +  rep_origin     ori: high-copy-number ColE1/pMB1/pBR322/pUC origin of replication
   8513..8566    +  CDS            lacI (fragment): lac repressor; lacI; The lac repressor binds to the lac operator to inhibit transcription in E. coli. This inhibition can be relieved by adding lactose or isopropyl-β-D-thiogalactopyranoside (IPTG).
