[The description below was written by a language model from this plasmid's Addgene catalogue record and pLannotate feature annotations shown in this document.]
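Description:
DT960 is a mammalian expression plasmid built on the small sp72 cloning backbone, which it retains for propagation in E. coli: a high-copy ColE1/pUC-type origin and an ampicillin-resistance gene (β-lactamase with its own promoter). The backbone's flanking bacteriophage T7 and SP6 promoters are still present on either side of the cloning region, along with short remnants of bom, rop and lacI sequences that appear to be vestigial fragments rather than functional elements. The full plasmid is about 8.6 kb, of which roughly 6.2 kb is insert.

The payload is a human DMPK genomic segment spanning exons 11 to 15, carrying 960 interrupted CTG repeats inserted in exon 15 at the position where the repeat tract naturally lies. The repeats were assembled by concatemerizing blocks of 20 CTGs, so each block is separated by a short interruption left by ligation of SalI and XhoI ends; this kind of interruption is generally used to make very long repeat tracts easier to build and maintain in bacteria. The feature table places the human cytomegalovirus immediate-early enhancer and promoter directly upstream of the insert region, so transcription in transfected mammalian cells should yield a DMPK-context RNA containing a long expanded CUG tract. The DMPK segment and repeats themselves are not annotated in the table, and no polyadenylation signal is annotated separately.

The construct is used to express expanded CUG-repeat RNA in cells, and the associated work concerns regulation of alternative splicing by muscleblind proteins. The record notes some discrepancies between the repository's quality-control sequencing and the depositor's sequence, reported not to affect function.
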