Addgene plasmid #80412: DT960
Purpose: Expresses 960 interrupted CUG repeats in the context of human DMPK genomic segment containing exons 11-15 with repeats inserted at site in exon 15 that contains the repeats
Depositing lab: Thomas Cooper. Depositing organization: Baylor College of Medicine. Publication: Muscleblind proteins regulate alternative splicing. Ho TH, Charlet-B N, Poulos MG, Singh G, Swanson MS, Cooper TA. EMBO J. 2004 Aug 4;23(15):3103-12. Epub 2004 Jul 15. 10.1038/sj.emboj.7600300 PubMed 15257297.
Backbone
  Vector backbone: sp72
  Backbone size w/o insert (bp): 2400
  Total vector size (bp): 8567
  Modifications to backbone: the interrupted repeats contain 20 CTGs with TCGAC interruptions where SalI and XhoI sites were ligated to concatermize the sets of 20 repeats
  Vector type: Mammalian Expression
Growth in bacteria
  Bacterial resistance: Ampicillin, 100 μg/mL
  Growth temperature: 37°C
  Growth strain: DH5alpha
  Copy number: High Copy
Gene/Insert
  Gene/Insert name: human DMPK exons 11-15 with 960 interrupted CTG repeats
  Species: H. sapiens (human)
  Insert size (bp): 6240
  Entrez Gene: DMPK (a.k.a. DM, DM1, DM1PK, DMK, MDPK, MT-PK)
Terms and licenses: Academic/Nonprofit Terms; Industry Terms: Not Available to Industry
Depositor comments: Please note that there are some discrepancies between Addgene's quality control sequences and the depositor's sequence. The depositor noted that these discrepancies do NOT affect plasmid function.
How to cite: DT960 was a gift from Thomas Cooper (Addgene plasmid # 80412 ; http://n2t.net/addgene:80412 ; RRID:Addgene_80412)
