>Addgene plasmid #80412 | DT960 | addgene partial sequence | sequence record 156746 | CMV-F 5'-CGCAAATGGGCGGTAGGCGTG-3'
CTGGTTTAGTGAACCGTCAGATCCGCTAGCGCTACCGGACTCAGATCAGGCTGAGGCCGAGGTGACGCTG
CGGGAGCTCCAGGAAGCCCTGGAGGAGGAGGTGCTCACCCGGCAGAGCCTGAGCCGGGAGATGGAGGCCA
TCCGCACGGACAACCAGAACTTCGCCAGGTCGGGATCGGGGCCGGGGCCGGGGCCGGGATGCGGGCCGGT
GGCAACCCTTGGCAGCCCCTCTCGTCCGGCCCGGACGGACTCACCGTCCTTACCTCCCCACAGTCAACTA
CGCGAGGCAGAGGCTCGGAACCGGGACCTAGAGGCACACGTCCGGCAGTTGCAGGAGCGGATGGAGTTGC
TGCAGGCAGAGGGAGCCACAGGTGAGTCCCTCATGTGTCCCCTTCCCCGGAGGACCGGGAGGAGGTGGGC
CGTCTGCTCCGCGGGGCGTGTATAGACACCTGGAGGAGGGAAGGGACCCACGCTGGGGCACGCCGCGCCA
CCGCCCTCCTTCGCCCCTCCACGCGCCCTATGCCTCTTTCTTCTCCTTCCAGCTGTCACGGGGGTCCCCA
GTCCCCGGGCCACGGATCCACCTTCCCATGTAAGACCCCTCTCTTTCCCCTGCCTCAGACCTGCTGCCCA
TTCTGCAGATCCCCTCCCTGGCTCCTGGTCTCCCCGTCCAGATATAGGGCTCACCCTACGTCTTTGCGAC
TTTAGAGGGCAGAAGCCCTTTATTCAGCCCCAGATCTCCCTCCGTTCAGGCCTCACCAGATTCCCTCCGG
GATCTCCCTAGATAACCTCCCCAACCTCGATTCCCCTCGCTGTCTCTCGCCC
