>Addgene plasmid #80412 | DT960 | addgene partial sequence | sequence record 156761 | SP6 5'-ATTTAGGTGACACTATAG-3'
GAGGATGGCCGCGCGCGCTGCCAGCCCAGCCCCCTCTTCTCGACGCTCGGTGGCACAGCTGGGCCACAGC
TGGGCGGGGGCGGTGCCTCCGGGTGGCCCGCTCGCCCTCCTATTGGCCGGACGCCAAAGCCCCGCCCCGT
GGCTTTTCCTCCCCCAACCCTGATTCGGCCGCTTCGCATCCCGCTAGCTCCTCCCAGACCTTCGGCCGCC
TCCACACGCCTCCGGATTGGCCCGCTGCGGAGCCTCCGGCCCACAACGCAAACCGCGGACACTGTGGAGT
CCAGAGCTTTGGGCAGATGGAGGGCCTTTTATTCGCGAGGGTCGGGGGTGGGGGTCCTAGGTGGGGACAG
ACAATAGATACCGAGGAATGTCGGGGTCTCAGTGCATCCAAAACGTGGATTGGGGTTGTTGGGGGTCCTG
TAGCCTGTCAGCGAGTCGGAGGACGAGGTCAATAAATATCCAAACCGCCGAAGCGGGCGGGGCCGGCTGG
GGCTCCGAGAGCAGCGCAAGTGAGGAGGGGGGCGCGGGATCCCCGAAAAAGCGGGTTTGGCAAAAGCAAA
TTTCCCGAGTAAGCAGGCAGAGATCGCGCCAGACGCTCCCCAGAGCAGGGCGTCATGCACAAGAAAGCTT
TGCACTTTGCGAACCAACGATAGGTGGGGGTGCGTGGAGGATGGAACACGGACGGCCCGGCTTGCTGCCT
TCCCAGGCCTGCAGTTTGCCCATCCACGTCAGGGCCTCAGCCTGG
